>Addgene plasmid #206964 | pUltraHot-mCherry-DHX36-iso1-WT | addgene full sequence | sequence record 406379 | Addgene NGS Result
AGCTTAATGTAGTCTTATGCAATACTCTTGTAGTCTTGCAACATGGTAACGATGAGTTAGCAACATGCCT
TACAAGGAGAGAAAAAGCACCGTGCATGCCGATTGGTGGAAGTAAGGTGGTACGATCGTGCCTTATTAGG
AAGGCAACAGACGGGTCTGACATGGATTGGACGAACCACTGAATTGCCGCATTGCAGAGATATTGTATTT
AAGTGCCTAGCTCGATACATAAACGGGTCTCTCTGGTTAGACCAGATCTGAGCCTGGGAGCTCTCTGGCT
AACTAGGGAACCCACTGCTTAAGCCTCAATAAAGCTTGCCTTGAGTGCTTCAAGTAGTGTGTGCCCGTCT
GTTGTGTGACTCTGGTAACTAGAGATCCCTCAGACCCTTTTAGTCAGTGTGGAAAATCTCTAGCAGTGGC
GCCCGAACAGGGACTTGAAAGCGAAAGGGAAACCAGAGGAGCTCTCTCGACGCAGGACTCGGCTTGCTGA
AGCGCGCACGGCAAGAGGCGAGGGGCGGCGACTGGTGAGTACGCCAAAAATTTTGACTAGCGGAGGCTAG
AAGGAGAGAGATGGGTGCGAGAGCGTCAGTATTAAGCGGGGGAGAATTAGATCGCGATGGGAAAAAATTC
GGTTAAGGCCAGGGGGAAAGAAAAAATATAAATTAAAACATATAGTATGGGCAAGCAGGGAGCTAGAACG
ATTCGCAGTTAATCCTGGCCTGTTAGAAACATCAGAAGGCTGTAGACAAATACTGGGACAGCTACAACCA
TCCCTTCAGACAGGATCAGAAGAACTTAGATCATTATATAATACAGTAGCAACCCTCTATTGTGTGCATC
AAAGGATAGAGATAAAAGACACCAAGGAAGCTTTAGACAAGATAGAGGAAGAGCAAAACAAAAGTAAGAC
CACCGCACAGCAAGCGGCCGCTGATCTTCAGACCTGGAGGAGGAGATATGAGGGACAATTGGAGAAGTGA
ATTATATAAATATAAAGTAGTAAAAATTGAACCATTAGGAGTAGCACCCACCAAGGCAAAGAGAAGAGTG
GTGCAGAGAGAAAAAAGAGCAGTGGGAATAGGAGCTTTGTTCCTTGGGTTCTTGGGAGCAGCAGGAAGCA
CTATGGGCGCAGCGTCAATGACGCTGACGGTACAGGCCAGACAATTATTGTCTGGTATAGTGCAGCAGCA
GAACAATTTGCTGAGGGCTATTGAGGCGCAACAGCATCTGTTGCAACTCACAGTCTGGGGCATCAAGCAG
CTCCAGGCAAGAATCCTGGCTGTGGAAAGATACCTAAAGGATCAACAGCTCCTGGGGATTTGGGGTTGCT
CTGGAAAACTCATTTGCACCACTGCTGTGCCTTGGAATGCTAGTTGGAGTAATAAATCTCTGGAACAGAT
TTGGAATCACACGACCTGGATGGAGTGGGACAGAGAAATTAACAATTACACAAGCTTAATACACTCCTTA
ATTGAAGAATCGCAAAACCAGCAAGAAAAGAATGAACAAGAATTATTGGAATTAGATAAATGGGCAAGTT
TGTGGAATTGGTTTAACATAACAAATTGGCTGTGGTATATAAAATTATTCATAATGATAGTAGGAGGCTT
GGTAGGTTTAAGAATAGTTTTTGCTGTACTTTCTATAGTGAATAGAGTTAGGCAGGGATATTCACCATTA
TCGTTTCAGACCCACCTCCCAACCCCGAGGGGACCCGACAGGCCCGAAGGAATAGAAGAAGAAGGTGGAG
AGAGAGACAGAGACAGATCCATTCGATTAGTGAACGGATCGGCACTGCGTGCGCCAATTCTGCAGACAAA
TGGCAGTATTCATCCACAATTTTAAAAGAAAAGGGGGGATTGGGGGGTACAGTGCAGGGGAAAGAATAGT
AGACATAATAGCAACAGACATACAAACTAAAGAATTACAAAAACAAATTACAAAAATTCAAAATTTTCGG
GTTTATTACAGGGACAGCAGAGATCCAGTTTGGTTAATTAACCCGTGTCGGCTCCAGATCTGGCCTCCGC
GCCGGGTTTTGGCGCCTCCCGCGGGCGCCCCCCTCCTCACGGCGAGCGCTGCCACGTCAGACGAAGGGCG
CAGCGAGCGTCCTGATCCTTCCGCCCGGACGCTCAGGACAGCGGCCCGCTGCTCATAAGACTCGGCCTTA
GAACCCCAGTATCAGCAGAAGGACATTTTAGGACGGGACTTGGGTGACTCTAGGGCACTGGTTTTCTTTC
CAGAGAGCGGAACAGGCGAGGAAAAGTAGTCCCTTCTCGGCGATTCTGCGGAGGGATCTCCGTGGGGCGG
TGAACGCCGATGATTATATAAGGACGCGCCGGGTGTGGCACAGCTAGTTCCGTCGCAGCCGGGATTTGGG
TCGCGGTTCTTGTTTGTGGATCGCTGTGATCGTCACTTGGTGAGTAGCGGGCTGCTGGGCTGGCCGGGGC
TTTCGTGGCCGCCGGGCCGCTCGGTGGGACGGAAGCGTGTGGAGAGACCGCCAAGGGCTGTAGTCTGGGT
CCGCGAGCAAGGTTGCCCTGAACTGGGGGTTGGGGGGAGCGCAGCAAAATGGCGGCTGTTCCCGAGTCTT
GAATGGAAGACGCTTGTGAGGCGGGCTGTGAGGTCGTTGAAACAAGGTGGGGGGCATGGTGGGCGGCAAG
AACCCAAGGTCTTGAGGCCTTCGCTAATGCGGGAAAGCTCTTATTCGGGTGAGATGGGCTGGGGCACCAT
CTGGGGACCCTGACGTGAAGTTTGTCACTGACTGGAGAACTCGGTTTGTCGTCTGTTGCGGGGGCGGCAG
TTATGGCGGTGCCGTTGGGCAGTGCACCCGTACCTTTGGGAGCGCGCGCCCTCGTCGTGTCGTGACGTCA
CCCGTTCTGTTGGCTTATAATGCAGGGTGGGGCCACCTGCCGGTAGGTGTGCGGTAGGCTTTTCTCCGTC
GCAGGACGCAGGGTTCGGGCCTAGGGTAGGCTCTCCTGAATCGACAGGCGCCGGACCTCTGGTGAGGGGA
GGGATAAGTGAGGCGTCAGTTTCTTTGGTCGGTTTTATGTACCTATCTTCTTAAGTAGCTGAAGCTCCGG
TTTTGAACTATGCGCTCGGGGTTGGCGAGTGTGTTTTGTGAAGTTTTTTAGGCACCTTTTGAAATGTAAT
CATTTGGGTCAATATGTAATTTTCAGTGTTAGACTAGTAAATTGTCCGCTAAATTCTGGCCGTTTTTGGC
TTTTTTGTTAGACGAAGCTTGGGCTGCAGGTCCGATCCACCGGTCGCCACCATGGTGAGCAAGGGCGAGG
AGGATAACATGGCCATCATCAAGGAGTTCATGCGCTTCAAGGTGCACATGGAGGGCTCCGTGAACGGCCA
CGAGTTCGAGATCGAGGGCGAGGGCGAGGGCCGCCCCTACGAGGGCACCCAGACCGCCAAGCTGAAGGTG
ACCAAGGGTGGCCCCCTGCCCTTCGCCTGGGACATCCTGTCCCCTCAGTTCATGTACGGCTCCAAGGCCT
ACGTGAAGCACCCCGCCGACATCCCCGACTACTTGAAGCTGTCCTTCCCCGAGGGCTTCAAGTGGGAGCG
CGTGATGAACTTCGAGGACGGCGGCGTGGTGACCGTGACCCAGGACTCCTCCCTGCAGGACGGCGAGTTC
ATCTACAAGGTGAAGCTGCGCGGCACCAACTTCCCCTCCGACGGCCCCGTAATGCAGAAGAAGACCATGG
GCTGGGAGGCCTCCTCCGAGCGGATGTACCCCGAGGACGGCGCCCTGAAGGGCGAGATCAAGCAGAGGCT
GAAGCTGAAGGACGGCGGCCACTACGACGCTGAGGTCAAGACCACCTACAAGGCCAAGAAGCCCGTGCAG
CTGCCCGGCGCCTACAACGTCAACATCAAGTTGGACATCACCTCCCACAACGAGGACTACACCATCGTGG
AACAGTACGAACGCGCCGAGGGCCGCCACTCCACCGGCGGCATGGACGAGCTGTACAAGAGTTATGACTA
CCATCAGAACTGGGGCCGTGATGGGGGTCCCCGCAGCTCCGGTGGGGGCTATGGAGGGGGGCCAGCAGGG
GGTCATGGAGGTAACCGAGGCTCCGGAGGAGGCGGCGGCGGCGGAGGGGGTGGTCGAGGCGGCAGGGGCC
GGCATCCCGGGCACCTGAAAGGCCGCGAAATCGGCATGTGGTACGCGAAAAAACAGGGGCAGAAGAACAA
GGAAGCGGAGAGGCAAGAGAGAGCTGTAGTACACATGGATGAACGACGAGAAGAACAAATTGTACAGTTA
CTGAATTCTGTTCAAGCGAAGAATGATAAAGAGTCAGAAGCACAGATATCCTGGTTTGCTCCTGAGGATC
ATGGATACGGTACTGAAGTTTCTACTAAGAACACACCATGCTCAGAGAACAAACTTGACATCCAGGAAAA
GAAGTTGATAAATCAAGAAAAAAAAATGTTTAGAATCAGGAACAGATCATATATTGACCGAGATTCTGAG
TATCTCTTGCAAGAAAATGAACCAGATGGAACTTTAGACCAAAAATTATTGGAAGATTTACAAAAGAAAA
AAAATGACCTTCGGTATATTGAAATGCAGCATTTCAGAGAAAAGCTGCCTTCGTATGGAATGCAAAAGGA
ATTGGTAAATTTAATTGATAACCATCAGGTAACAGTAATAAGTGGTGAAACTGGTTGTGGCAAAACCACT
CAAGTTACTCAGTTCATTTTGGATAACTACATTGAAAGAGGAAAAGGATCTGCTTGCAGAATAGTTTGTA
CTCAGCCAAGAAGAATTAGTGCCATTTCAGTTGCGGAAAGAGTAGCTGCAGAAAGGGCAGAATCTTGTGG
CAGTGGTAATAGTACTGGATATCAAATTCGTCTCCAGAGTCGGTTGCCAAGGAAACAGGGTTCTATCTTA
TACTGTACAACAGGAATCATCCTTCAGTGGCTCCAGTCAGACCCGTATTTGTCCAGTGTTAGTCATATCG
TACTTGATGAAATCCATGAAAGAAATCTGCAGTCAGATGTTTTAATGACTGTTGTTAAAGACCTTCTCAA
TTTTCGATCTGACTTGAAAGTAATATTGATGAGTGCAACATTGAATGCAGAAAAGTTTTCAGAATATTTT
GGTAACTGTCCAATGATACATATACCTGGTTTTACCTTTCCGGTTGTGGAATATCTTTTGGAAGATGTAA
TTGAAAAAATAAGGTATGTTCCAGAACAAAAAGAACACAGATCCCAGTTTAAGAGGGGTTTCATGCAAGG
GCATGTAAATAGACAAGAAAAAGAAGAAAAAGAAGCAATATATAAAGAACGTTGGCCAGATTATGTAAGG
GAACTGCGAAGAAGGTATTCTGCAAGTACTGTAGATGTTATAGAAATGATGGAGGATGATAAAGTTGATC
TGAATTTGATTGTTGCCCTCATCCGATACATTGTTTTGGAAGAAGAGGATGGTGCGATACTGGTCTTTCT
GCCAGGCTGGGACAATATCAGCACTTTACATGATCTCTTGATGTCACAAGTAATGTTTAAATCAGATAAA
TTTTTAATTATACCTTTACATTCACTGATGCCTACAGTTAACCAGACACAGGTGTTTAAAAGAACCCCTC
CTGGTGTTCGGAAAATAGTAATTGCTACCAACATTGCGGAGACTAGCATTACCATAGATGATGTCGTTTA
TGTGATAGATGGAGGAAAAATAAAAGAGACGCATTTTGATACTCAGAACAATATCAGTACAATGTCCGCT
GAGTGGGTTAGTAAAGCTAATGCCAAACAGAGAAAAGGTCGAGCTGGAAGAGTTCAACCTGGTCATTGCT
ATCATCTGTATAATGGTCTTAGAGCAAGTCTTCTAGATGACTATCAACTGCCAGAAATTTTGAGAACTCC
TTTGGAAGAACTTTGTTTACAAATAAAGATTTTAAGGCTAGGTGGAATTGCTTATTTTCTGAGTAGATTA
ATGGACCCACCATCAAATGAGGCAGTGTTACTCTCCATAAGACACCTGATGGAGCTGAACGCTTTGGATA
AACAAGAAGAATTGACACCTCTTGGAGTCCACTTGGCACGATTACCCGTTGAGCCACATATTGGAAAAAT
GATTCTTTTTGGAGCACTGTTCTGCTGCTTAGACCCAGTACTCACTATTGCTGCTAGTCTCAGTTTCAAA
GATCCATTTGTCATTCCACTGGGAAAAGAAAAGATTGCAGATGCAAGAAGAAAGGAATTGGCAAAGGATA
CTAGAAGTGATCACTTAACAGTTGTGAATGCGTTTGAGGGCTGGGAAGAGGCTAGGCGACGTGGTTTCAG
ATACGAAAAGGACTATTGCTGGGAATATTTTCTGTCTTCAAACACACTGCAGATGCTGCATAACATGAAA
GGACAGTTTGCTGAGCATCTTCTTGGAGCTGGATTTGTAAGCAGTAGAAATCCTAAAGATCCAGAATCTA
ATATAAATTCAGATAATGAGAAGATAATTAAAGCTGTCATCTGTGCTGGTTTATATCCCAAAGTTGCTAA
AATTCGACTAAATTTGGGTAAAAAAAGAAAAATGGTAAAAGTTTACACAAAAACCGATGGCCTGGTTGCT
GTTCATCCTAAATCTGTTAATGTGGAGCAAACAGACTTTCACTACAACTGGCTTATCTATCACCTAAAGA
TGAGAACAAGCAGTATATACTTGTATGACTGCACAGAGGTTTCCCCATACTGTCTCTTGTTTTTTGGAGG
TGACATTTCCATCCAGAAGGATAACGATCAGGAAACTATTGCTGTAGATGAGTGGATTGTATTTCAGTCT
CCAGCAAGAATTGCCCATCTTGTTAAGGAATTAAGAAAGGAACTAGATATTCTTCTGCAAGAGAAGATTG
AAAGTCCTCATCCTGTAGACTGGAATGACACTAAATCCAGAGACTGTGCAGTACTGTCAGCTATTATAGA
CTTGATCAAAACACAGGAAAAGGCAACTCCCAGGAACTTTCCGCCACGATTCCAGGATGGATATTACAGC
TGAGCTAGCGTGTGATCAGAATTCGTTCCGGAGTCGTCGACTCGACAATCAACCTCTGGATTACAAAATT
TGTGAAAGATTGACTGGTATTCTTAACTATGTTGCTCCTTTTACGCTATGTGGATACGCTGCTTTAATGC
CTTTGTATCATGCTATTGCTTCCCGTATGGCTTTCATTTTCTCCTCCTTGTATAAATCCTGGTTGCTGTC
TCTTTATGAGGAGTTGTGGCCCGTTGTCAGGCAACGTGGCGTGGTGTGCACTGTGTTTGCTGACGCAACC
CCCACTGGTTGGGGCATTGCCACCACCTGTCAGCTCCTTTCCGGGACTTTCGCTTTCCCCCTCCCTATTG
CCACGGCGGAACTCATCGCCGCCTGCCTTGCCCGCTGCTGGACAGGGGCTCGGCTGTTGGGCACTGACAA
TTCCGTGGTGTTGTCGGGGAAGCTGACGTCCTTTCCATGGCTGCTCGCCTGTGTTGCCACCTGGATTCTG
CGCGGGACGTCCTTCTGCTACGTCCCTTCGGCCCTCAATCCAGCGGACCTTCCTTCCCGCGGCCTGCTGC
CGGCTCTGCGGCCTCTTCCGCATCTTCGCCTTCGCCCTCAGACGAGTCGGATCTCCCTTTGGGCCGCCTC
CCCGCCTGGAATTAATTCGAGCTCGGTACCTTTAAGACCAATGACTTACAAGGCAGCTGTAGATCTTAGC
CACTTTTTAAAAGAAAAGGGGGGACTGGAAGGGCTACGTAACTCCCAACGAAGACAAGATCTGCTTTTTG
CTTGTACTGGGTCTCTCTGGTTAGACCAGATCTGAGCCTGGGAGCTCTCTGGCTAACTAGGGAACCCACT
GCTTAAGCCTCAATAAAGCTTGCCTTGAGTGCTTCAAGTAGTGTGTGCCCGTCTGTTGTGTGACTCTGGT
AACTAGAGATCCCTCAGACCCTTTTAGTCAGTGTGGAAAATCTCTAGCAGTAGTAGTTCATGTCATCTTA
TTATTCAGTATTTATAACTTGCAAAGAAATGAATATCAGAGAGTGAGAGGAACTTGTTTATTGCAGCTTA
TAATGGTTACAAATAAAGCAATAGCATCACAAATTTCACAAATAAAGCATTTTTTTCACTGCATTCTAGT
TGTGGTTTGTCCAAACTCATCAATGTATCTTATCATGTCTGGCTCTAGCTATCCCGCCCCTAACTCCGCC
CATCCCGCCCCTAACTCCGCCCAGTTCCGCCCATTCTCCGCCCCATGGCTGACTAATTTTTTTTATTTAT
GCAGAGGCCGAGGCCGCCTCGGCCTCTGAGCTATTCCAGAAGTAGTGAGGAGGCTTTTTTGGAGGCCTAG
GGACGTACCCAATTCGCCCTATAGTGAGTCGTATTACGCGCGCTCACTGGCCGTCGTTTTACAACGTCGT
GACTGGGAAAACCCTGGCGTTACCCAACTTAATCGCCTTGCAGCACATCCCCCTTTCGCCAGCTGGCGTA
ATAGCGAAGAGGCCCGCACCGATCGCCCTTCCCAACAGTTGCGCAGCCTGAATGGCGAATGGG
[124 nt withheld, positions 8534-8657]
C
[91 nt withheld, positions 8659-8749]
A
[49 nt withheld, positions 8751-8799]
CCTTTGACGTTGGAGTCCACGTTCTTT
[37 nt withheld, positions 8827-8863]
ACCCTATCTCGGTCTATTCTTTTGATTTATAAGGGATTTTGCCGATTTCGGCCTATTGGTTAAAAAATGA
GCTGATTTAACAAAAATTTAACGCGAATTTTAACAAAATATTAACGCTTACAATTTAGGTGGCACTTTTC
GGGGAAATGTGCGCGGAACCCCTATTTGTTTATTTTTCTAAATACATTCAAATATGTATCCGCTCATGAG
ACAATAACCCTGATAAATGCTTCAATAATATTGAAAAAGGAAGAGTATGAGTATTCAACATTTCCGTGTC
GCCCTTATTCCCTTTTTTGCGGCATTTTGCCTTCCTGTTTTTGCTCACCCAGAAACGCTGGTGAAAGTAA
AAGATGCTGAAGATCAGTTGGGTGCACGAGTGGGTTACATCGAACTGGATCTCAACAGCGGTAAGATCCT
TGAGAGTTTTCGCCCCGAAGAACGTTTTCCAATGATGAGCACTTTTAAAGTTCTGCTATGTGGCGCGGTA
TTATCCCGTATTGACGCCGGGCAAGAGCAACTCGGTCGCCGCATACACTATTCTCAGAATGACTTGGTTG
AGTACTCACCAGTCACAGAAAAGCATCTTACGGATGGCATGACAGTAAGAGAATTATGCAGTGCTGCCAT
AACCATGAGTGATAACACTGCGGCCAACTTACTTCTGACAACGATCGGAGGACCGAAGGAGCTAACCGCT
TTTTTGCACAACATGGGGGATCATGTAACTCGCCTTGATCGTTGGGAACCGGAGCTGAATGAAGCCATAC
CAAACGACGAGCGTGACACCACGATGCCTGTAGCAATGGCAACAACGTTGCGCAAACTATTAACTGGCGA
ACTACTTACTCTAGCTTCCCGGCAACAATTAATAGACTGGATGGAGGCGGATAAAGTTGCAGGACCACTT
CTGCGCTCGGCCCTTCCGGCTGGCTGGTTTATTGCTGATAAATCTGGAGCCGGTGAGCGTGGGTCTCGCG
GTATCATTGCAGCACTGGGGCCAGATGGTAAGCCCTCCCGTATCGTAGTTATCTACACGACGGGGAGTCA
GGCAACTATGGATGAACGAAATAGACAGATCGCTGAGATAGGTGCCTCACTGATTAAGCATTGGTAACTG
TCAGACCAAGTTTACTCATATATACTTTAGATTGATTTAAAACTTCATTTTTAATTTAAAAGGATCTAGG
TGAAGATCCTTTTTGATAATCTCATGACCAAAATCCCTTAACGTGAGTTTTCGTTCCACTGAGCGTCAGA
CCCCGTAGAAAAGATCAAAGGATCTTCTTGAGATCCTTTTTTTCTGCGCGTAATCTGCTGCTTGCAAACA
AAAAAACCACCGCTACCAGCGGTGGTTTGTTTGCCGGATCAAGAGCTACCAACTCTTTTTCCGAAGGTAA
CTGGCTTCAGCAGAGCGCAGATACCAAATACTGTTCTTCTAGTGTAGCCGTAGTTAGGCCACCACTTCAA
GAACTCTGTAGCACCGCCTACATACCTCGCTCTGCTAATCCTGTTACCAGTGGCTGCTGCCAGTGGCGAT
AAGTCGTGTCTTACCGGGTTGGACTCAAGACGATAGTTACCGGATAAGGCGCAGCGGTCGGGCTGAACGG
GGGGTTCGTGCACACAGCCCAGCTTGGAGCGAACGACCTACACCGAACTGAGATACCTACAGCGTGAGCT
ATGAGAAAGCGCCACGCTTCCCGAAGGGAGAAAGGCGGACAGGTATCCGGTAAGCGGCAGGGTCGGAACA
GGAGAGCGCACGAGGGAGCTTCCAGGGGGAAACGCCTGGTATCTTTATAGTCCTGTCGGGTTTCGCCACC
TCTCACTTGAGCGTCGATTTTTGTGATGCTCGTCAGGGGGGCGGAGCCTATGGAAAAACGCCAGCAACGC
GGCCTTTTTACGGTTCCTGGCCTTTTGCTGGCCTTTTGCTCACATGTTCTTTCCTGCGTTATCCCCTGAT
TCTGTGGATAACCGTATTACCGCCTTTGAGTGAGCTGATACCGCTCGCCGCAGCCGAACGACCGAGCGCA
GCGAGTCAGTGAGCGAGGAAGCGGAAGAGCGCCCAATACGCAAACCGCCTCTCCCCGCGCGTTGGCCGAT
TCATTAATGCAGCTGGCACGACAGGTTTCCCGACTGGAAAGCGGGCAGTGAGCGCAACGCAATTAATGTG
AGTTAGCTCACTCATTAGGCACCCCAGGCTTTACACTTTATGCTTCCGGCTCGTATGTTGTGTGGAATTG
TGAGCGGATAACAATTTCACACAGGAAACAGCTATGACCATGATTACGCCAAGCGCGCAATTAACCCTCA
CTAAAGGGAACAAAAGCTGGAGCTGCA
Features (pLannotate 1.2.2; 26 found; start..end, strand, type, name):
      8..234     +  promoter       RSV promoter: Rous sarcoma virus enhancer/promoter
    235..415     +  LTR            5' LTR (truncated): truncated 5' long terminal repeat (LTR) from HIV-1
    462..587     +  misc_feature   HIV-1 Ψ: packaging signal of human immunodeficiency virus type 1
    571..934     +  CDS            HIV-1 gag (fragment): gag protein from human immunodeficiency virus 1; gag
   1080..1313    +  misc_feature   RRE: The Rev response element (RRE) of HIV-1 allows for Rev-dependent mRNA export from the nucleus to the cytoplasm.
   1690..1790    +  CDS            Rev (fragment): human immunodeficiency virus 1 (HIV-1) Rev protein; rev; enhances nuclear export of unspliced and incompletely spliced viral mRNAs
   1840..1957    +  misc_feature   cPPT/CTS: central polypurine tract and central termination sequence of HIV-1
   2022..3233    +  promoter       UbC promoter: human ubiquitin C promoter
   3272..3979    +  CDS            mCherry: mCherry is a basic (constitutively fluorescent) red fluorescent protein published in 2004, derived from Discosoma sp.. It is reported to be a very rapidly-maturing monomer with low acid sensitivity.
   3980..7000    +  CDS            DHX36: DHX36_HUMAN - Also known as DDX36 From Homo sapiens (Human).
   7047..7635    +  misc_feature   WPRE: woodchuck hepatitis virus posttranscriptional regulatory element
   7656..7793    +  CDS            nef (fragment): NEF_HV1LA - Experimental evidence at protein level: Swiss-Prot protein existence level 1. Extracellular Nef protein targets CD4(+) T-lymphocytes for apoptosis by interacting with CXCR4 surface receptors. From Human immunodeficiency virus type 1 group M subtype B (isolate Lai) (HIV-1).
   7779..7959    +  LTR            5' LTR (truncated): truncated 5' long terminal repeat (LTR) from HIV-1
   8031..8152    +  polyA_signal   SV40 poly(A) signal: SV40 polyadenylation signal
   8192..8327    +  rep_origin     SV40 ori: SV40 origin of replication
   8348..8366    -  promoter       T7 promoter: promoter for bacteriophage T7 RNA polymerase
   8374..8529    +  CDS            lacZα (fragment): LacZα fragment of β-galactosidase; lacZ fragment
   8534..8962    +  rep_origin     f1 ori (sequence partly withheld): f1 bacteriophage origin of replication; arrow indicates direction of (+) strand synthesis
   9015..9119    +  promoter       AmpR promoter: bla
   9120..9980    +  CDS            AmpR: β-lactamase; bla; confers resistance to ampicillin, carbenicillin, and related antibiotics
  10151..10739   +  rep_origin     ori: high-copy-number ColE1/pMB1/pBR322/pUC origin of replication
  10922..11014   +  CDS            lacI (fragment): lac repressor; lacI; The lac repressor binds to the lac operator to inhibit transcription in E. coli. This inhibition can be relieved by adding lactose or isopropyl-β-D-thiogalactopyranoside (IPTG).
  11027..11048   +  protein_bind   CAP binding site: CAP binding activates transcription in the presence of cAMP. E. coli catabolite activator protein
  11063..11093   +  promoter       lac promoter: promoter for the E. coli lac operon
  11097..11119   +  protein_bind   lac operator (fragment): The lac repressor binds to the lac operator to inhibit transcription in E. coli. This inhibition can be relieved by adding lactose or isopropyl-β-D-thiogalactopyranoside (IPTG). lac repressor encoded by lacI
  11162..11180   +  promoter       T3 promoter: promoter for bacteriophage T3 RNA polymerase
