[The description below was written by a language model from this plasmid's Addgene catalogue record and pLannotate feature annotations shown in this document.]
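Description:
pUltraHot-mCherry-DHX36-iso1-WT is a lentiviral transfer plasmid of about 11.2 kb, built on the pUltraHot backbone, for expressing human DHX36 (DEAH-box helicase 36, also called RHAU or G4R1) as an mCherry fusion in human cells. It is propagated in E. coli through a high-copy ColE1/pUC-type origin with ampicillin selection from the β-lactamase gene. The backbone also carries an f1 origin, an SV40 origin, and remnants of a cloning vector (lac promoter/operator, lacZα and lacI fragments, T7 and T3 promoters) that play no role in the payload.

The viral portion has the layout typical of a third-generation design. An RSV promoter replaces the U3 region to drive a truncated HIV-1 5' LTR, which makes genomic RNA production Tat-independent. It is followed by the Ψ packaging signal with a gag fragment, the Rev response element for Rev-dependent nuclear export, and the cPPT/CTS, which aids nuclear import of the provirus. The internal cassette uses the human ubiquitin C promoter for constitutive, moderate expression of mCherry, which abuts the roughly 3 kb DHX36 coding sequence directly, consistent with the recorded N-terminal tag. The name indicates wild-type isoform 1. A WPRE downstream enhances transcript stability and expression. A second truncated LTR closes the viral unit, presumably the self-inactivating 3' LTR although it is annotated as a 5' LTR, and an SV40 polyadenylation signal follows. No mammalian drug-selection marker is annotated, so transduced or transfected cells would be identified by red fluorescence.

The construct suits live or fixed imaging of DHX36 localisation and stable overexpression of this helicase. It was deposited in connection with work on RNA G-quadruplex unwinding and stress granule formation.
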