Addgene plasmid #206964: pUltraHot-mCherry-DHX36-iso1-WT
Purpose: expressing the protein DHX36 fused to mCherry in human cells
Depositing lab: Eran Hornstein. Depositing organization: Weizmann Institute of Science. Publication: BLM helicase protein negatively regulates stress granule formation through unwinding RNA G-quadruplex structures. Danino YM, Molitor L, Rosenbaum-Cohen T, Kaiser S, Cohen Y, Porat Z, Marmor-Kollet H, Katina C, Savidor A, Rotkopf R, Ben-Isaac E, Golani O, Levin Y, Monchaud D, Hickson ID, Hornstein E. Nucleic Acids Res. 2023 Jul 28:gkad613. doi: 10.1093/nar/gkad613. PubMed 37503837.
Backbone
  Vector backbone: pUltraHot
  Backbone size w/o insert (bp): 7475
  Total vector size (bp): 11204
  Vector type: Mammalian Expression, Lentiviral
Growth in bacteria
  Bacterial resistance: Ampicillin, 100 μg/mL
  Growth temperature: 37°C
  Growth strain: NEB Stable
  Copy number: Unknown
Gene/Insert
  Gene/Insert name: DEAH-Box Helicase 36 (alt names: DHX36; RHAU)
  Species: H. sapiens (human)
  Insert size (bp): 3021
  GenBank ID: NM_020865.3
  Entrez Gene: DHX36 (a.k.a. DDX36, G4R1, MLEL1, RHAU)
  Tag / fusion protein: mCherry (N terminal on backbone)
  Cloning method: Ligation Independent Cloning
  Sequencing primers: 5′ tccaccggcggcatggacgagctgtacaagAGTTATGACTACCATCAGAACTGG; 3′ ctccggaacgaattctgatcacacgctagcTCAGCTGTAATATCCATCCTGGAA
Terms and licenses: Academic/Nonprofit Terms; Industry Terms: Not Available to Industry
How to cite: pUltraHot-mCherry-DHX36-iso1-WT was a gift from Eran Hornstein (Addgene plasmid # 206964 ; http://n2t.net/addgene:206964 ; RRID:Addgene_206964)
